LOCUS       scfh7SK.xdna 3649 bp DNA linear 04.10.2017
DEFINITION
ACCESSION
VERSION
SOURCE
  ORGANISM
COMMENT     Serial Cloner Genbank Format
COMMENT     SerialCloner_Type=DNA
COMMENT     SerialCloner_Comments=
COMMENT     SerialCloner_Ends=0,0,,0,
FEATURES             Location/Qualifiers
     rep_origin      989..1617
                     /label=ColE1 origin
                     /SerialCloner_Color=&h4682B4
                     /SerialCloner_Show=True
                     /SerialCloner_Protect=False
                     /SerialCloner_Arrow=True
     rep_origin      2288..2728
                     /label=F1 ori
                     /SerialCloner_Color=&h4682B4
                     /SerialCloner_Show=True
                     /SerialCloner_Protect=False
                     /SerialCloner_Arrow=True
     promoter        3027..3223
                     /label=SV40 early promoter
                     /SerialCloner_Color=&h6495ED
                     /SerialCloner_Show=True
                     /SerialCloner_Protect=False
                     /SerialCloner_Arrow=True
     Promoter        2795..2823
                     /label=Amp prom
                     /SerialCloner_Color=&h4682B4
                     /SerialCloner_Show=True
                     /SerialCloner_Protect=False
                     /SerialCloner_Arrow=True
     misc_feature    3074..3151
                     /label=SV40 ORI
                     /SerialCloner_Color=&h4682B4
                     /SerialCloner_Show=True
                     /SerialCloner_Protect=False
                     /SerialCloner_Arrow=True
     misc_feature    1656..1750
                     /label=New Feature
                     /SerialCloner_Color=&hFF8040
                     /SerialCloner_Show=True
                     /SerialCloner_Protect=True
                     /SerialCloner_Arrow=True
     misc_feature    1751..1995
                     /label=h7SK
                     /SerialCloner_Color=&h400080
                     /SerialCloner_Show=True
                     /SerialCloner_Protect=True
                     /SerialCloner_Arrow=True
ORIGIN
        1 CCCATTCGAC CACCAAGCGA AACATCGCAT CGAGCGAGCA CGTACTCGGA TGGAAGCCGG
       61 TCTTGTCGAT CAGGATGATC TGGACGAAGA GCATCAGGGG CTCGCGCCAG CCGAACTGTT
      121 CGCCAGGCTC AAGGCGAGCA TGCCCGACGG CGAGGATCTC GTCGTGACCC ATGGCGATGC
      181 CTGCTTGCCG AATATCATGG TGGAAAATGG CCGCTTTTCT GGATTCATCG ACTGTGGCCG
      241 GCTGGGTGTG GCGGACCGCT ATCAGGACAT AGCGTTGGCT ACCCGTGATA TTGCTGAAGA
      301 GCTTGGCGGC GAATGGGCTG ACCGCTTCCT CGTGCTTTAC GGTATCGCCG CTCCCGATTC
      361 GCAGCGCATC GCCTTCTATC GCCTTCTTGA CGAGTTCTTC TGAGCGGGAC TCTGGGGTTC
      421 GAAATGACCG ACCAAGCGAC GCCCAACCTG CCATCACGAG ATTTCGATTC CACCGCCGCC
      481 TTCTATGAAA GGTTGGGCTT CGGAATCGTT TTCCGGGACG CCGGCTGGAT GATCCTCCAG
      541 CGCGGGGATC TCATGCTGGA GTTCTTCGCC CACCCTAGGG GGAGGCTAAC TGAAACACGG
      601 AAGGAGACAA TACCGGAAGG AACCCGCGCT ATGACGGCAA TAAAAAGACA GAATAAAACG
      661 CACGGTGTTG GGTCGTTTGT TCATAAACGC GGGGTTCGGT CCCAGGGCTG GCACTCTGTC
      721 GATACCCCAC CGAGACCCCA TTGGGGCCAA TACGCCCGCG TTTCTTCCTT TTCCCCACCC
      781 CACCCCCCAA GTTCGGGTGA AGGCCCAGGG CTCGCAGCCA ACGTCGGGGC GGCAGGCCCT
      841 GCCATAGCCT CAGGTTACTC ATATATACTT TAGATTGATT TAAAACTTCA TTTTTAATTT
      901 AAAAGGATCT AGGTGAAGAT CCTTTTTGAT AATCTCATGA CCAAAATCCC TTAACGTGAG
      961 TTTTCGTTCC ACTGAGCGTC AGACCCCGTA GAAAAGATCA AAGGATCTTC TTGAGATCCT
     1021 TTTTTTCTGC GCGTAATCTG CTGCTTGCAA ACAAAAAAAC CACCGCTACC AGCGGTGGTT
     1081 TGTTTGCCGG ATCAAGAGCT ACCAACTCTT TTTCCGAAGG TAACTGGCTT CAGCAGAGCG
     1141 CAGATACCAA ATACTGTCCT TCTAGTGTAG CCGTAGTTAG GCCACCACTT CAAGAACTCT
     1201 GTAGCACCGC CTACATACCT CGCTCTGCTA ATCCTGTTAC CAGTGGCTGC TGCCAGTGGC
     1261 GATAAGTCGT GTCTTACCGG GTTGGACTCA AGACGATAGT TACCGGATAA GGCGCAGCGG
     1321 TCGGGCTGAA CGGGGGGTTC GTGCACACAG CCCAGCTTGG AGCGAACGAC CTACACCGAA
     1381 CTGAGATACC TACAGCGTGA GCTATGAGAA AGCGCCACGC TTCCCGAAGG GAGAAAGGCG
     1441 GACAGGTATC CGGTAAGCGG CAGGGTCGGA ACAGGAGAGC GCACGAGGGA GCTTCCAGGG
     1501 GGAAACGCCT GGTATCTTTA TAGTCCTGTC GGGTTTCGCC ACCTCTGACT TGAGCGTCGA
     1561 TTTTTGTGAT GCTCGTCAGG GGGGCGGAGC CTATGGAAAA ACGCCAGCAA CGCGGCCTTT
     1621 TTACGGTTCC TGGCCTTTTG CTGGCCTTTT GCTCAGTTTT AGAGCTAGAA ATAGCAAGTT
     1681 AAAATAAGGC TAGTCCGTTA TCAACTTGAA AAAGTGGCAC CGAGTCGGTG CTTTTTTTCG
     1741 GTGCTTTTTT CTGCAGTATT TAGCATGCCC CACCCATCTG CAAGGCATTC TGGATAGTGT
     1801 CAAAACAGCC GGAAATCAAG TCCGTTTATC TCAAACTTTA GCATTTTGGG AATAAATGAT
     1861 ATTTGCTATG CTGGTTAAAT TAGATTTTAG TTAAATTTCC TGCTGAAGCT CTAGTACGAT
     1921 AAGCAACTTG ACCTAAGTGT AAAGTTGAGA CTTCCTTCAG GTTTATATAG CTTGTGCGCC
     1981 GCTTGGGTAC CTCGGTGCAG TCGACGGTAC CGCGGGCCCG GGATCCACCG GATCTAGATA
     2041 ACTGATCATA ATCAGCCATA CCACATTTGT AGAGGTTTTA CTTGCTTTAA AAAACCTCCC
     2101 ACACCTCCCC CTGAACCTGA AACATAAAAT GAATGCAATT GTTGTTGTTA ACTTGTTTAT
     2161 TGCAGCTTAT AATGGTTACA AATAAAGCAA TAGCATCACA AATTTCACAA ATAAAGCATT
     2221 TTTTTCACTG CATTCTAGTT GTGGTTTGTC CAAACTCATC AATGTATCTT AACGCGTAAA
     2281 TTGTAAGCGT TAATATTTTG TTAAAATTCG CGTTAAATTT TTGTTAAATC AGCTCATTTT
     2341 TTAACCAATA GGCCGAAATC GGCAAAATCC CTTATAAATC AAAAGAATAG ACCGAGATAG
     2401 GGTNNNNNNN NNNNNNNNNN NNNNNNNNNN NNNNNNNNNN AAAGAACGTG GACTCCAACG
     2461 TCAAAGGNNN NNNNNNNNNN NNNNNNNNNN NNNNNNNNNN NNNNNNNNNN NNNNNNTNNN
     2521 NNNNNNNNNN NNNNNNNNNN NNNNNNNNNN NNNNNNNNNN NNNNNNNNNN NNNNNNNNNN
     2581 NNNNNNNNNN NNNNNNNNNN NNNNNNNNGN NNNNNNNNNN NNNNNNNNNN NNNNNNNNNN
     2641 NNNNNNNNNN NNNNNNNNNN NNNNNNNNNN NNNNNNNNNN NNNNNNNNNN NNNNNNNNNN
     2701 NNNNNNNNNN NNNNNNNNNN NNNNNNNNNN NNNCAGGTGG CACTTTTCGG GGAAATGTGC
     2761 GCGGAACCCC TATTTGTTTA TTTTTCTAAA TACATTCAAA TATGTATCCG CTCATGAGAC
     2821 AATAACCCTG ATAAATGCTT CAATAATATT GAAAAAGGAA GAGTCCTGAG GCGGAAAGAA
     2881 CCAGCTGTGG AATGTGTGTC AGTTAGGGTG TGGAAAGTCC CCAGGCTCCC CAGCAGGCAG
     2941 AAGTATGCAA AGCATGCATC TCAATTAGTC AGCAACCAGG TGTGGAAAGT CCCCAGGCTC
     3001 CCCAGCAGGC AGAAGTATGC AAAGCATGCA TCTCAATTAG TCAGCAACCA TAGTCCCGCC
     3061 CCTAACTCCG CCCATCCCGC CCCTAACTCC GCCCAGTTCC GCCCATTCTC CGCCCCATGG
     3121 CTGACTAATT TTTTTTATTT ATGCAGAGGC CGAGGCCGCC TCGGCCTCTG AGCTATTCCA
     3181 GAAGTAGTGA GGAGGCTTTT TTGGAGGCCT AGGCTTTTGC AAAGATCGAT CAAGAGACAG
     3241 GATGAGGATC GTTTCGCATG ATTGAACAAG ATGGATTGCA CGCAGGTTCT CCGGCCGCTT
     3301 GGGTGGAGAG GCTATTCGGC TATGACTGGG CACAACAGAC AATCGGCTGC TCTGATGCCG
     3361 CCGTGTTCCG GCTGTCAGCG CAGGGGCGCC CGGTTCTTTT TGTCAAGACC GACCTGTCCG
     3421 GTGCCCTGAA TGAACTGCAA GACGAGGCAG CGCGGCTATC GTGGCTGGCC ACGACGGGCG
     3481 TTCCTTGCGC AGCTGTGCTC GACGTTGTCA CTGAAGCGGG AAGGGACTGG CTGCTATTGG
     3541 GCGAAGTGCC GGGGCAGGAT CTCCTGTCAT CTCACCTTGC TCCTGCCGAG AAAGTATCCA
     3601 TCATGGCTGA TGCAATGCGG CGGCTGCATA CGCTTGATCC GGCTACCTG
//
