>Addgene plasmid #102842 | STAGR_gRNAScaffold_h7SK | addgene full sequence | sequence record 201860 | Addgene NGS Result
CCCATTCGACCACCAAGCGAAACATCGCATCGAGCGAGCACGTACTCGGATGGAAGCCGGTCTTGTCGAT
CAGGATGATCTGGACGAAGAGCATCAGGGGCTCGCGCCAGCCGAACTGTTCGCCAGGCTCAAGGCGAGCA
TGCCCGACGGCGAGGATCTCGTCGTGACCCATGGCGATGCCTGCTTGCCGAATATCATGGTGGAAAATGG
CCGCTTTTCTGGATTCATCGACTGTGGCCGGCTGGGTGTGGCGGACCGCTATCAGGACATAGCGTTGGCT
ACCCGTGATATTGCTGAAGAGCTTGGCGGCGAATGGGCTGACCGCTTCCTCGTGCTTTACGGTATCGCCG
CTCCCGATTCGCAGCGCATCGCCTTCTATCGCCTTCTTGACGAGTTCTTCTGAGCGGGACTCTGGGGTTC
GAAATGACCGACCAAGCGACGCCCAACCTGCCATCACGAGATTTCGATTCCACCGCCGCCTTCTATGAAA
GGTTGGGCTTCGGAATCGTTTTCCGGGACGCCGGCTGGATGATCCTCCAGCGCGGGGATCTCATGCTGGA
GTTCTTCGCCCACCCTAGGGGGAGGCTAACTGAAACACGGAAGGAGACAATACCGGAAGGAACCCGCGCT
ATGACGGCAATAAAAAGACAGAATAAAACGCACGGTGTTGGGTCGTTTGTTCATAAACGCGGGGTTCGGT
CCCAGGGCTGGCACTCTGTCGATACCCCACCGAGACCCCATTGGGGCCAATACGCCCGCGTTTCTTCCTT
TTCCCCACCCCACCCCCCAAGTTCGGGTGAAGGCCCAGGGCTCGCAGCCAACGTCGGGGCGGCAGGCCCT
GCCATAGCCTCAGGTTACTCATATATACTTTAGATTGATTTAAAACTTCATTTTTAATTTAAAAGGATCT
AGGTGAAGATCCTTTTTGATAATCTCATGACCAAAATCCCTTAACGTGAGTTTTCGTTCCACTGAGCGTC
AGACCCCGTAGAAAAGATCAAAGGATCTTCTTGAGATCCTTTTTTTCTGCGCGTAATCTGCTGCTTGCAA
ACAAAAAAACCACCGCTACCAGCGGTGGTTTGTTTGCCGGATCAAGAGCTACCAACTCTTTTTCCGAAGG
TAACTGGCTTCAGCAGAGCGCAGATACCAAATACTGTTCTTCTAGTGTAGCCGTAGTTAGGCCACCACTT
CAAGAACTCTGTAGCACCGCCTACATACCTCGCTCTGCTAATCCTGTTACCAGTGGCTGCTGCCAGTGGC
GATAAGTCGTGTCTTACCGGGTTGGACTCAAGACGATAGTTACCGGATAAGGCGCAGCGGTCGGGCTGAA
CGGGGGGTTCGTGCACACAGCCCAGCTTGGAGCGAACGACCTACACCGAACTGAGATACCTACAGCGTGA
GCTATGAGAAAGCGCCACGCTTCCCGAAGGGAGAAAGGCGGACAGGTATCCGGTAAGCGGCAGGGTCGGA
ACAGGAGAGCGCACGAGGGAGCTTCCAGGGGGAAACGCCTGGTATCTTTATAGTCCTGTCGGGTTTCGCC
ACCTCTGACTTGAGCGTCGATTTTTGTGATGCTCGTCAGGGGGGCGGAGCCTATGGAAAAACGCCAGCAA
CGCGGCCTTTTTACGGTTCCTGGCCTTTTGCTGGCCTTTTGCTCAGTTTTAGAGCTAGAAATAGCAAGTT
AAAATAAGGCTAGTCCGTTATCAACTTGAAAAAGTGGCACCGAGTCGGTGCTTTTTTTCGGTGCTTTTTT
CTGCAGTATTTAGCATGCCCCACCCATCTGCAAGGCATTCTGGATAGTGTCAAAACAGCCGGAAATCAAG
TCCGTTTATCTCAAACTTTAGCATTTTGGGAATAAATGATATTTGCTATGCTGGTTAAATTAGATTTTAG
TTAAATTTCCTGCTGAAGCTCTAGTACGATAAGCAACTTGACCTAAGTGTAAAGTTGAGACTTCCTTCAG
GTTTATATAGCTTGTGCGCCGCTTGGGTACCTCGGTGCAGTCGACGGTACCGCGGGCCCGGGATCCACCG
GATCTAGATAACTGATCATAATCAGCCATACCACATTTGTAGAGGTTTTACTTGCTTTAAAAAACCTCCC
ACACCTCCCCCTGAACCTGAAACATAAAATGAATGCAATTGTTGTTGTTAACTTGTTTATTGCAGCTTAT
AATGGTTACAAATAAAGCAATAGCATCACAAATTTCACAAATAAAGCATTTTTTTCACTGCATTCTAGTT
GTGGTTTGTCCAAACTCATCAATGTATCTTAACGCGTAAATTGTAAGCGTTAATATTTTGTTAAAATTCG
CGTTAAATTTTTGTTAAATCAGCTCATTTTTTAACCAATAGGCCGAAATCGGCAAAATCCCTTATAAATC
AAAAGAATAGACCGAGATAGGGT
[37 nt withheld, positions 2404-2440]
AAAGAACGTGGACTCCAACGTCAAAGG
[49 nt withheld, positions 2468-2516]
T
[91 nt withheld, positions 2518-2608]
G
[124 nt withheld, positions 2610-2733]
CAGGTGGCACTTTTCGGGGAAATGTGCGCGGAACCCCTATTTGTTTATTTTTCTAAATACATTCAAATAT
GTATCCGCTCATGAGACAATAACCCTGATAAATGCTTCAATAATATTGAAAAAGGAAGAGTCCTGAGGCG
GAAAGAACCAGCTGTGGAATGTGTGTCAGTTAGGGTGTGGAAAGTCCCCAGGCTCCCCAGCAGGCAGAAG
TATGCAAAGCATGCATCTCAATTAGTCAGCAACCAGGTGTGGAAAGTCCCCAGGCTCCCCAGCAGGCAGA
AGTATGCAAAGCATGCATCTCAATTAGTCAGCAACCATAGTCCCGCCCCTAACTCCGCCCATCCCGCCCC
TAACTCCGCCCAGTTCCGCCCATTCTCCGCCCCATGGCTGACTAATTTTTTTTATTTATGCAGAGGCCGA
GGCCGCCTCGGCCTCTGAGCTATTCCAGAAGTAGTGAGGAGGCTTTTTTGGAGGCCTAGGCTTTTGCAAA
GATCGATCAAGAGACAGGATGAGGATCGTTTCGCATGATTGAACAAGATGGATTGCACGCAGGTTCTCCG
GCCGCTTGGGTGGAGAGGCTATTCGGCTATGACTGGGCACAACAGACAATCGGCTGCTCTGATGCCGCCG
TGTTCCGGCTGTCAGCGCAGGGGCGCCCGGTTCTTTTTGTCAAGACCGACCTGTCCGGTGCCCTGAATGA
ACTGCAAGACGAGGCAGCGCGGCTATCGTGGCTGGCCACGACGGGCGTTCCTTGCGCAGCTGTGCTCGAC
GTTGTCACTGAAGCGGGAAGGGACTGGCTGCTATTGGGCGAAGTGCCGGGGCAGGATCTCCTGTCATCTC
ACCTTGCTCCTGCCGAGAAAGTATCCATCATGGCTGATGCAATGCGGCGGCTGCATACGCTTGATCCGGC
TACCTG
Features (pLannotate 1.2.2; 12 found; start..end, strand, type, name):
    424..576     +  CDS            ble (fragment): BLE_KLEPN - Experimental evidence at protein level: Swiss-Prot protein existence level 1. Binding protein with a strong affinity to the bleomycin family of antibiotics. Binds to CL990; an antimitotic-antibiotic compound. From Klebsiella pneumoniae.
    635..682     +  polyA_signal   HSV TK poly(A) signal: herpes simplex virus thymidine kinase polyadenylation signal (Cole and Stacy, 1985)
    773..789     -  polyA_signal   bGH poly(A) signal (fragment): bovine growth hormone polyadenylation signal
   1011..1599    +  rep_origin     ori: high-copy-number ColE1/pMB1/pBR322/pUC origin of replication
   1656..1731    +  misc_RNA       gRNA scaffold: guide RNA scaffold for the Streptococcus pyogenes CRISPR/Cas9 system
   1996..2026    +  misc_feature   MCS (fragment): multiple cloning site
   2043..2127    +  CDS            large T antigen (fragment): large T antigen from SV40 (simian virus 40)
   2150..2271    +  polyA_signal   SV40 poly(A) signal: SV40 polyadenylation signal
   2305..2733    -  rep_origin     f1 ori (sequence partly withheld): f1 bacteriophage origin of replication; arrow indicates direction of (+) strand synthesis
   2760..2864    +  promoter       AmpR promoter: bla
   2866..3223    +  promoter       SV40 promoter: SV40 enhancer and early promoter
   3258..403     +  CDS            NeoR/KanR (across the origin): aminoglycoside phosphotransferase from Tn5; aph(3')-II (or nptII); confers resistance to neomycin, kanamycin, and G418 (Geneticin®)
