[The description below was written by a language model from this plasmid's Addgene catalogue record, the feature table of its GenBank file and pLannotate feature annotations shown in this document.]
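Description:
STAGR_gRNAScaffold_h7SK is a small (3,649 bp) bacterial plasmid that is not used as an expression vector. It serves as a PCR template for STAgR (string assembly gRNA cloning), a one-step Gibson-based method for building vectors that carry several guide RNA cassettes for multiplex CRISPR work. The catalogue lists the backbone as pcDNA1. The plasmid replicates in E. coli from a high-copy ColE1/pUC-type origin and is selected with kanamycin. Resistance comes from a Tn5 NeoR/KanR (aminoglycoside phosphotransferase) gene that sits downstream of both a bacterial AmpR promoter and the SV40 enhancer/early promoter (which includes the SV40 origin), followed by an HSV TK poly(A) signal. This arrangement would in principle also permit G418 selection in mammalian cells, although the record does not describe that use. An f1 origin is also annotated, along with remnants of the parental vector: a partial bleomycin-resistance reading frame, a bGH poly(A) fragment, a multiple cloning site fragment, a short large T antigen fragment and an SV40 poly(A) signal.

The functional insert, introduced by Gibson cloning, consists of the Streptococcus pyogenes Cas9 gRNA scaffold placed immediately upstream of the human 7SK promoter, an RNA polymerase III promoter suited to small RNA transcription. The order is deliberately scaffold then promoter. Amplifying this block yields a "string" piece that supplies the scaffold of one gRNA cassette and the promoter that drives the next. Presumably, as in the STAgR design, the protospacer sequences are supplied by the primer overhangs, so that several such amplicons can be joined into an array. The depositor's own feature table leaves the scaffold region unnamed, but the automated annotation identifies it.
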