Addgene plasmid #102842: STAGR_gRNAScaffold_h7SK
Purpose: Can be used as PCR template for a STAgR reaction
Depositing lab: Stefan Stricker. Depositing organization: Ludwig-Maximilians-Universitaet Muenchen (LMU). Publication: One step generation of customizable gRNA vectors for multiplex CRISPR approaches through string assembly gRNA cloning (STAgR). Breunig CT, Durovic T, Neuner AM, Baumann V, Wiesbeck MF, Koferle A, Gotz M, Ninkovic J, Stricker SH. PLoS One. 2018 Apr 27;13(4):e0196015. doi: 10.1371/journal.pone.0196015. eCollection 2018. PubMed 29702666.
Backbone
  Vector backbone: pcDNA1
  Total vector size (bp): 3649
  Vector type: as PCR template
Growth in bacteria
  Bacterial resistance: Kanamycin, 50 μg/mL
  Growth temperature: 37°C
  Growth strain: DH5alpha
  Copy number: Unknown
Gene/Insert
  Gene/Insert name: gRNAScaffold_h7SKpromoter
  Promoter: h7SK
  Cloning method: Gibson Cloning
  Sequencing primers: 5′ ACTGGATCCGGTACCAAGG; 3′ TTACGGTTCCTGGCCTTTTG
Terms and licenses: Academic/Nonprofit Terms; Industry Terms: Not Available to Industry
How to cite: STAGR_gRNAScaffold_h7SK was a gift from Stefan Stricker (Addgene plasmid # 102842 ; http://n2t.net/addgene:102842 ; RRID:Addgene_102842)
